Addgene plasmid #141482: TFORF0023
Purpose: Lentiviral vector for overexpressing the IRX2 transcription factor ORF with a unique 24-bp barcode. Barcodes facilitate identification of transcription factors in pooled screens.
Depositing lab: Feng Zhang. Depositing organization: Broad Institute. Publication: A transcription factor atlas of directed differentiation. Joung J, Ma S, Tay T, Geiger-Schuller KR, Kirchgatterer PC, Verdine VK, Guo B, Arias-Garcia MA, Allen WE, Singh A, Kuksenko O, Abudayyeh OO, Gootenberg JS, Fu Z, Macrae RK, Buenrostro JD, Regev A, Zhang F. Cell. 2023 Jan 5;186(1):209-229.e26. doi: 10.1016/j.cell.2022.11.026. PubMed 36608654.
Backbone
  Vector backbone: pLX_TRC317
  Backbone manufacturer: Broad Institute Genetic Perturbation Platform
  Backbone size w/o insert (bp): 8264
  Vector type: Mammalian Expression, Lentiviral
  Selectable markers: Puromycin
Growth in bacteria
  Bacterial resistance: Ampicillin, 100 μg/mL
  Growth temperature: 37°C
  Growth strain: NEB Stable
  Copy number: High Copy
Gene/Insert
  Gene/Insert name: IRX2
  Species: H. sapiens (human)
  Insert size (bp): 1517
  Entrez Gene: IRX2 (a.k.a. IRXA2)
  Promoter: EF1a
  Cloning method: Unknown
  Sequencing primers: 5′ GGGTGGAGACTGAAGTTAGGCCAG; 3′ CACATAGCGTAAAAGGAGCAACATAG
Terms and licenses: Academic/Nonprofit Terms; Industry Terms: Not Available to Industry
Depositor comments: XM_011513979,NM_033267,NM_001134222,ENST00000382611,ENST00000302057 . The transcription factor ORF portion of this plasmid was synthesized by Genewiz. Please test multiple small colonies in case of plasmid recombination. To make this collection available in a timely manner, a portion of this collection was not fully sequenced by Addgene. If an Addgene verified full plasmid sequence is not available, please contact us prior to placing an order to request the full sequence.
How to cite: TFORF0023 was a gift from Feng Zhang (Addgene plasmid # 141482 ; http://n2t.net/addgene:141482 ; RRID:Addgene_141482)
