[The description below was written by a language model from this plasmid's Addgene catalogue record and pLannotate feature annotations shown in this document.]
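Description:
TFORF0023 is a third-generation-style, self-inactivating lentiviral expression plasmid built on the pLX_TRC317 backbone for overexpressing the human transcription factor IRX2 in mammalian cells. In bacteria it is maintained through a high-copy ColE1/pUC-type origin and selected with ampicillin via the β-lactamase gene. An f1 origin and remnants of a lac/lacZα cloning region flanked by T3 and T7 promoters are also present in the backbone. The depositor notes that the plasmid can recombine, as is common for LTR-containing vectors.

The viral portion begins with an RSV promoter driving a truncated HIV-1 5' LTR, which allows Tat-independent production of the genomic RNA. This is followed by the Ψ packaging signal with a gag fragment, the Rev response element for nuclear export of unspliced transcripts, and a cPPT/CTS that aids nuclear import of the provirus. It ends in a ΔU3 3' LTR that inactivates the LTR promoter after integration. Within this unit, an SV40 early promoter drives a puromycin N-acetyltransferase gene for selecting transduced cells. A separate EF-1α promoter drives the IRX2 open reading frame, which was made synthetically. A WPRE downstream of the ORF enhances transcript stability and expression.

According to the record, each construct in this collection carries a unique 24-bp barcode. The barcode is not annotated as a feature in the table, so its exact position cannot be stated. It allows the transcription factor to be identified by sequencing in pooled overexpression screens, such as those used to map factors that direct cell differentiation.
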