Features (pLannotate 1.2.2; 31 found; start..end, strand, type, name):
      5..231     +  promoter       RSV promoter: Rous sarcoma virus enhancer/promoter
    232..412     +  LTR            5' LTR (truncated): truncated 5' long terminal repeat (LTR) from HIV-1
    459..584     +  misc_feature   HIV-1 Ψ: packaging signal of human immunodeficiency virus type 1
    568..931     +  CDS            HIV-1 gag (fragment): gag protein from human immunodeficiency virus 1; gag
   1077..1310    +  misc_feature   RRE: The Rev response element (RRE) of HIV-1 allows for Rev-dependent mRNA export from the nucleus to the cytoplasm.
   1687..1713    +  CDS            Rev (fragment): human immunodeficiency virus 1 (HIV-1) Rev protein; rev; enhances nuclear export of unspliced and incompletely spliced viral mRNAs
   1720..1743    +  promoter       SV40 promoter (fragment): SV40 early promoter
   1744..1815    +  promoter       SV40 promoter (fragment): SV40 enhancer and early promoter
   1839..1974    +  rep_origin     SV40 ori: SV40 origin of replication
   2020..2616    +  CDS            PuroR (fragment): puromycin N-acetyltransferase; pac from Streptomyces; confers resistance to puromycin
   2665..2782    +  misc_feature   cPPT/CTS: central polypurine tract and central termination sequence of HIV-1
   2847..2913    +  CDS            small t antigen (fragment): SV40 (simian virus 40) small t antigen
   2920..4098    +  promoter       EF-1α promoter: strong constitutive promoter for human elongation factor EF-1α
   4115..5527    +  CDS            IRX2: IRX2_HUMAN - Also known as IRXA2. Experimental evidence at protein level: Swiss-Prot protein existence level 1. From Homo sapiens (Human).
   5543..5596    +  promoter       U6 promoter (fragment): RNA polymerase III promoter for human U6 snRNA
   5638..6226    +  misc_feature   WPRE: woodchuck hepatitis virus posttranscriptional regulatory element
   6277..6296    +  misc_feature   cPPT/CTS (fragment): central polypurine tract and central termination sequence of HIV-1
   6298..6531    +  LTR            3' LTR (ΔU3): self-inactivating 3' long terminal repeat (LTR) from HIV-1
   6609..6730    +  polyA_signal   SV40 poly(A) signal: SV40 polyadenylation signal
   6770..6905    +  rep_origin     SV40 ori: SV40 origin of replication
   6926..6944    -  promoter       T7 promoter: promoter for bacteriophage T7 RNA polymerase
   6952..7107    +  CDS            lacZα (fragment): LacZα fragment of β-galactosidase; lacZ fragment
   7112..7540    +  rep_origin     f1 ori (sequence partly withheld): f1 bacteriophage origin of replication; arrow indicates direction of (+) strand synthesis
   7593..7697    +  promoter       AmpR promoter: bla
   7698..8558    +  CDS            AmpR: β-lactamase; bla; confers resistance to ampicillin, carbenicillin, and related antibiotics
   8729..9317    +  rep_origin     ori: high-copy-number ColE1/pMB1/pBR322/pUC origin of replication
   9500..9592    +  CDS            lacI (fragment): lac repressor; lacI; The lac repressor binds to the lac operator to inhibit transcription in E. coli. This inhibition can be relieved by adding lactose or isopropyl-β-D-thiogalactopyranoside (IPTG).
   9605..9626    +  protein_bind   CAP binding site: CAP binding activates transcription in the presence of cAMP. E. coli catabolite activator protein
   9641..9671    +  promoter       lac promoter: promoter for the E. coli lac operon
   9679..9695    +  protein_bind   lac operator: The lac repressor binds to the lac operator to inhibit transcription in E. coli. This inhibition can be relieved by adding lactose or isopropyl-β-D-thiogalactopyranoside (IPTG). lac repressor encoded by lacI
   9740..9758    +  promoter       T3 promoter: promoter for bacteriophage T3 RNA polymerase
>Addgene plasmid #141482 | TFORF0023 | depositor full sequence | sequence record 276582 | Full Sequence
TTAATGTAGTCTTATGCAATACTCTTGTAGTCTTGCAACATGGTAACGATGAGTTAGCAACATGCCTTAC
AAGGAGAGAAAAAGCACCGTGCATGCCGATTGGTGGAAGTAAGGTGGTACGATCGTGCCTTATTAGGAAG
GCAACAGACGGGTCTGACATGGATTGGACGAACCACTGAATTGCCGCATTGCAGAGATATTGTATTTAAG
TGCCTAGCTCGATACATAAACGGGTCTCTCTGGTTAGACCAGATCTGAGCCTGGGAGCTCTCTGGCTAAC
TAGGGAACCCACTGCTTAAGCCTCAATAAAGCTTGCCTTGAGTGCTTCAAGTAGTGTGTGCCCGTCTGTT
GTGTGACTCTGGTAACTAGAGATCCCTCAGACCCTTTTAGTCAGTGTGGAAAATCTCTAGCAGTGGCGCC
CGAACAGGGACTTGAAAGCGAAAGGGAAACCAGAGGAGCTCTCTCGACGCAGGACTCGGCTTGCTGAAGC
GCGCACGGCAAGAGGCGAGGGGCGGCGACTGGTGAGTACGCCAAAAATTTTGACTAGCGGAGGCTAGAAG
GAGAGAGATGGGTGCGAGAGCGTCAGTATTAAGCGGGGGAGAATTAGATCGCGATGGGAAAAAATTCGGT
TAAGGCCAGGGGGAAAGAAAAAATATAAATTAAAACATATAGTATGGGCAAGCAGGGAGCTAGAACGATT
CGCAGTTAATCCTGGCCTGTTAGAAACATCAGAAGGCTGTAGACAAATACTGGGACAGCTACAACCATCC
CTTCAGACAGGATCAGAAGAACTTAGATCATTATATAATACAGTAGCAACCCTCTATTGTGTGCATCAAA
GGATAGAGATAAAAGACACCAAGGAAGCTTTAGACAAGATAGAGGAAGAGCAAAACAAAAGTAAGACCAC
CGCACAGCAAGCGGCCGCTGATCTTCAGACCTGGAGGAGGAGATATGAGGGACAATTGGAGAAGTGAATT
ATATAAATATAAAGTAGTAAAAATTGAACCATTAGGAGTAGCACCCACCAAGGCAAAGAGAAGAGTGGTG
CAGAGAGAAAAAAGAGCAGTGGGAATAGGAGCTTTGTTCCTTGGGTTCTTGGGAGCAGCAGGAAGCACTA
TGGGCGCAGCGTCAATGACGCTGACGGTACAGGCCAGACAATTATTGTCTGGTATAGTGCAGCAGCAGAA
CAATTTGCTGAGGGCTATTGAGGCGCAACAGCATCTGTTGCAACTCACAGTCTGGGGCATCAAGCAGCTC
CAGGCAAGAATCCTGGCTGTGGAAAGATACCTAAAGGATCAACAGCTCCTGGGGATTTGGGGTTGCTCTG
GAAAACTCATTTGCACCACTGCTGTGCCTTGGAATGCTAGTTGGAGTAATAAATCTCTGGAACAGATTTG
GAATCACACGACCTGGATGGAGTGGGACAGAGAAATTAACAATTACACAAGCTTAATACACTCCTTAATT
GAAGAATCGCAAAACCAGCAAGAAAAGAATGAACAAGAATTATTGGAATTAGATAAATGGGCAAGTTTGT
GGAATTGGTTTAACATAACAAATTGGCTGTGGTATATAAAATTATTCATAATGATAGTAGGAGGCTTGGT
AGGTTTAAGAATAGTTTTTGCTGTACTTTCTATAGTGAATAGAGTTAGGCAGGGATATTCACCATTATCG
TTTCAGACCCACCTCCCAACCCCGAGGGGACCCATGCATTGCATCTCAATTAGTCAGCAACCAGGTGTGG
AAAGTCCCCAGGCTCCCCAGCAGGCAGAAGTATGCAAAGCATGCGTCTCAATTAGTCAGCAACCATAGTC
CCGCCCCTAACTCCGCCCATCCCGCCCCTAACTCCGCCCAGTTCCGCCCATTCTCCGCCCCATGGCTGAC
TAATTTTTTTTATTTATGCAGAGGCCGAGGCCGCCTCGGCCTCTGAGCTATTCCAGAAGTAGTGAGGAGG
CTTTTTTGGAGGCCTAGGCTTTTGCAAAAAGCTTTCTAGAGGTACCACCGGAGCTTACCATGACCGAGTA
CAAGCCCACGGTGCGCCTCGCCACCCGCGACGACGTCCCCAGGGCCGTACGCACCCTCGCCGCCGCGTTC
GCCGACTACCCCGCCACGCGCCACACCGTCGATCCGGACCGCCACATCGAGCGGGTCACCGAGCTGCAAG
AACTCTTCCTCACGCGCGTCGGGCTCGACATCGGCAAGGTGTGGGTCGCGGACGACGGCGCCGCCGTGGC
GGTCTGGACCACGCCGGAGAGCGTCGAAGCGGGGGCGGTGTTCGCCGAGATCGGCCCGCGCATGGCCGAG
TTGAGCGGTTCCCGGCTGGCCGCGCAGCAACAGATGGAAGGCCTCCTGGCGCCGCACCGGCCCAAGGAGC
CCGCGTGGTTCCTGGCCACCGTCGGCGTCTCGCCCGACCACCAGGGCAAGGGTCTGGGCAGCGCCGTCGT
GCTCCCCGGAGTGGAGGCGGCCGAGCGCGCCGGGGTGCCCGCCTTCCTGGAGACCTCCGCGCCCCGCAAC
CTCCCCTTCTACGAGCGGCTCGGCTTCACCGTCACCGCCGACGTCGAGGTGCCCGAAGGACCGCGCACCT
GGTGCATGACCCGCAAGCCCGGTGCCAGTTAACGAATTCTAGATCTTGAGACAAATGGCAGTATTCATCC
ACAATTTTAAAAGAAAAGGGGGGATTGGGGGGTACAGTGCAGGGGAAAGAATAGTAGACATAATAGCAAC
AGACATACAAACTAAAGAATTACAAAAACAAATTACAAAAATTCAAAATTTTCGGGTTTATTACAGGGAC
AGCAGAGATCCACTTTGGCGCCGGCTCGAGGCCTGCAGGTGCAAAGATGGATAAAGTTTTAAACAGAGAG
GAATCTTTGCAGCTAATGGACCTTCTAGGTCTTGAAAGGAGTGGGAATTGGCTCCGGTGCCCGTCAGTGG
GCAGAGCGCACATCGCCCACAGTCCCCGAGAAGTTGGGGGGAGGGGTCGGCAATTGAACCGGTGCCTAGA
GAAGGTGGCGCGGGGTAAACTGGGAAAGTGATGTCGTGTACTGGCTCCGCCTTTTTCCCGAGGGTGGGGG
AGAACCGTATATAAGTGCAGTAGTCGCCGTGAACGTTCTTTTTCGCAACGGGTTTGCCGCCAGAACACAG
GTAAGTGCCGTGTGTGGTTCCCGCGGGCCTGGCCTCTTTACGGGTTATGGCCCTTGCGTGCCTTGAATTA
CTTCCACCTGGCTGCAGTACGTGATTCTTGATCCCGAGCTTCGGGTTGGAAGTGGGTGGGAGAGTTCGAG
GCCTTGCGCTTAAGGAGCCCCTTCGCCTCGTGCTTGAGTTGAGGCCTGGCCTGGGCGCTGGGGCCGCCGC
GTGCGAATCTGGTGGCACCTTCGCGCCTGTCTCGCTGCTTTCGATAAGTCTCTAGCCATTTAAAATTTTT
GATGACCTGCTGCGACGCTTTTTTTCTGGCAAGATAGTCTTGTAAATGCGGGCCAAGATCTGCACACTGG
TATTTCGGTTTTTGGGGCCGCGGGCGGCGACGGGGCCCGTGCGTCCCAGCGCACATGTTCGGCGAGGCGG
GGCCTGCGAGCGCGGCCACCGAGAATCGGACGGGGGTAGTCTCAAGCTGGCCGGCCTGCTCTGGTGCCTG
GCCTCGCGCCGCCGTGTATCGCCCCGCCCTGGGCGGCAAGGCTGGCCCGGTCGGCACCAGTTGCGTGAGC
GGAAAGATGGCCGCTTCCCGGCCCTGCTGCAGGGAGCTCAAAATGGAGGACGCGGCGCTCGGGAGAGCGG
GCGGGTGAGTCACCCACACAAAGGAAAAGGGCCTTTCCGTCCTCAGCCGTCGCTTCATGTGACTCCACGG
AGTACCGGGCGCCGTCCAGGCACCTCGATTAGTTCTCGAGCTTTTGGAGTACGTCGTCTTTAGGTTGGGG
GGAGGGGTTTTATGCGATGGAGTTTCCCCACACTGAGTGGGTGGAGACTGAAGTTAGGCCAGCTTGGCAC
TTGATGTAATTCTCCTTGGAATTTGCCCTTTTTGAGTTTGGATCTTGGTTCATTCTCAAGCCTCAGACAG
TGGTTCAAAGTTTTTTTCTTCCATTTCAGGTGTCGTGAGGCTAGCACCGCCACCATGTCCTACCCGCAGG
GCTACCTGTACCAGGCGCCCGGCTCGCTGGCGCTCTACTCGTGCCCGGCCTACGGCGCGTCGGCTTTGGC
GGCTCCGCGCAGCGAGGAGCTGGCGCGCTCGGCGTCGGGCTCGGCGTTCAGCCCCTACCCGGGCTCGGCG
GCCTTCACGGCGCAGGCGGCCACCGGCTTCGGGAGCCCGCTGCAGTACTCGGCCGACGCCGCCGCCGCCG
CCGCCGGCTTCCCGTCCTACATGGGCGCACCCTACGACGCGCACACCACCGGCATGACCGGCGCCATCAG
CTACCACCCGTACGGCAGCGCGGCCTACCCGTACCAGCTCAACGACCCCGCGTACCGCAAGAACGCCACG
CGGGACGCCACGGCCACTCTCAAGGCCTGGCTCAACGAGCACCGCAAGAACCCCTACCCCACCAAGGGCG
AGAAGATCATGCTAGCCATCATCACCAAGATGACCCTCACCCAGGTCTCCACCTGGTTCGCCAACGCGCG
CCGGCGCCTCAAGAAGGAGAACAAGATGACCTGGGCCCCGAGAAACAAAAGCGAAGATGAGGACGAGGAC
GAGGGCGACGCTACCAGAAGCAAGGACGAGAGTCCCGACAAGGCGCAGGAGGGCACGGAGACCTCGGCAG
AGGACGAAGGGATCAGCCTGCACGTGGACTCGCTCACGGATCACTCGTGCTCGGCCGAGTCGGACGGGGA
GAAGCTTCCGTGCCGCGCCGGGGACCCCCTGTGCGAATCGGGCTCGGAGTGCAAGGACAAGTATGACGAC
CTGGAGGACGACGAGGACGACGACGAGGAGGGCGAGCGGGGCCTGGCGCCGCCCAAGCCCGTGACCTCGT
CGCCGCTTACCGGCTTGGAGGCGCCGCTGCTGAGCCCCCCGCCCGAGGCCGCGCCCCGCGGTGGCCGCAA
GACGCCCCAGGGCAGCCGGACGTCTCCGGGCGCGCCGCCCCCCGCCAGCAAGCCCAAGCTGTGGTCGCTG
GCCGAGATCGCCACGTCGGACCTCAAGCAGCCGAGCCTGGGCCCGGGCTGCGGGCCACCGGGGCTGCCCG
CGGCCGCCGCGCCGGCCTCAACCGGGGCACCGCCAGGAGGCTCGCCCTACCCTGCCTCGCCGCTGCTGGG
CCGCCCCCTCTACTACACGTCGCCCTTCTACGGCAACTACACAAACTACGGGAACTTGAACGCGGCGCTG
CAGGGCCAGGGTCTCCTGCGGTACAACTCTGCGGCCGCGGCCCCCGGCGAGGCCCTGCACACCGCGCCAA
AGGCGGCCAGCGACGCGGGCAAGGCGGGCGCGCACCCGCTCGAGTCCCACTACCGGTCCCCGGGCGGCGG
CTACGAGCCCAAGAAAGATGCCAGCGAGGGCTGCACCGTGGTTGGCGGGGGCGTCCAGCCCTACCTATAG
TAATGAACTAGTCCGTAACTTGAAAGTATTTCGATTTCTTGGCTTTATATATCTTGTGGAAAGGACGACT
ATTGAAGCAGGCAATAGCTCTTACGCGTTAAGTCGACAATCAACCTCTGGATTACAAAATTTGTGAAAGA
TTGACTGGTATTCTTAACTATGTTGCTCCTTTTACGCTATGTGGATACGCTGCTTTAATGCCTTTGTATC
ATGCTATTGCTTCCCGTATGGCTTTCATTTTCTCCTCCTTGTATAAATCCTGGTTGCTGTCTCTTTATGA
GGAGTTGTGGCCCGTTGTCAGGCAACGTGGCGTGGTGTGCACTGTGTTTGCTGACGCAACCCCCACTGGT
TGGGGCATTGCCACCACCTGTCAGCTCCTTTCCGGGACTTTCGCTTTCCCCCTCCCTATTGCCACGGCGG
AACTCATCGCCGCCTGCCTTGCCCGCTGCTGGACAGGGGCTCGGCTGTTGGGCACTGACAATTCCGTGGT
GTTGTCGGGGAAATCATCGTCCTTTCCTTGGCTGCTCGCCTGTGTTGCCACCTGGATTCTGCGCGGGACG
TCCTTCTGCTACGTCCCTTCGGCCCTCAATCCAGCGGACCTTCCTTCCCGCGGCCTGCTGCCGGCTCTGC
GGCCTCTTCCGCGTCTTCGCCTTCGCCCTCAGACGAGTCGGATCTCCCTTTGGGCCGCCTCCCCGCGTCG
ACTTTAAGACCAATGACTTACAAGGCAGCTGTAGATCTTAGCCACTTTTTAAAAGAAAAGGGGGGACTGG
AAGGGCTAATTCACTCCCAACGAAGACAAGATCTGCTTTTTGCTTGTACTGGGTCTCTCTGGTTAGACCA
GATCTGAGCCTGGGAGCTCTCTGGCTAACTAGGGAACCCACTGCTTAAGCCTCAATAAAGCTTGCCTTGA
GTGCTTCAAGTAGTGTGTGCCCGTCTGTTGTGTGACTCTGGTAACTAGAGATCCCTCAGACCCTTTTAGT
CAGTGTGGAAAATCTCTAGCAGTACGTATAGTAGTTCATGTCATCTTATTATTCAGTATTTATAACTTGC
AAAGAAATGAATATCAGAGAGTGAGAGGAACTTGTTTATTGCAGCTTATAATGGTTACAAATAAAGCAAT
AGCATCACAAATTTCACAAATAAAGCATTTTTTTCACTGCATTCTAGTTGTGGTTTGTCCAAACTCATCA
ATGTATCTTATCATGTCTGGCTCTAGCTATCCCGCCCCTAACTCCGCCCATCCCGCCCCTAACTCCGCCC
AGTTCCGCCCATTCTCCGCCCCATGGCTGACTAATTTTTTTTATTTATGCAGAGGCCGAGGCCGCCTCGG
CCTCTGAGCTATTCCAGAAGTAGTGAGGAGGCTTTTTTGGAGGCCTAGGGACGTACCCAATTCGCCCTAT
AGTGAGTCGTATTACGCGCGCTCACTGGCCGTCGTTTTACAACGTCGTGACTGGGAAAACCCTGGCGTTA
CCCAACTTAATCGCCTTGCAGCACATCCCCCTTTCGCCAGCTGGCGTAATAGCGAAGAGGCCCGCACCGA
TCGCCCTTCCCAACAGTTGCGCAGCCTGAATGGCGAATGGG
[124 nt withheld, positions 7112-7235]
C
[91 nt withheld, positions 7237-7327]
A
[49 nt withheld, positions 7329-7377]
CCTTTGACGTTGGAGTCCACGTTCTTT
[37 nt withheld, positions 7405-7441]
ACCCTATCTCGGTCTATTCTTTTGATTTATAAGGGATTTTGCCGATTTCGGCCTATTGGTTAAAAAATGA
GCTGATTTAACAAAAATTTAACGCGAATTTTAACAAAATATTAACGCTTACAATTTAGGTGGCACTTTTC
GGGGAAATGTGCGCGGAACCCCTATTTGTTTATTTTTCTAAATACATTCAAATATGTATCCGCTCATGAG
ACAATAACCCTGATAAATGCTTCAATAATATTGAAAAAGGAAGAGTATGAGTATTCAACATTTCCGTGTC
GCCCTTATTCCCTTTTTTGCGGCATTTTGCCTTCCTGTTTTTGCTCACCCAGAAACGCTGGTGAAAGTAA
AAGATGCTGAAGATCAGTTGGGTGCACGAGTGGGTTACATCGAACTGGATCTCAACAGCGGTAAGATCCT
TGAGAGTTTTCGCCCCGAAGAACGTTTTCCAATGATGAGCACTTTTAAAGTTCTGCTATGTGGCGCGGTA
TTATCCCGTATTGACGCCGGGCAAGAGCAACTCGGTCGCCGCATACACTATTCTCAGAATGACTTGGTTG
AGTACTCACCAGTCACAGAAAAGCATCTTACGGATGGCATGACAGTAAGAGAATTATGCAGTGCTGCCAT
AACCATGAGTGATAACACTGCGGCCAACTTACTTCTGACAACGATCGGAGGACCGAAGGAGCTAACCGCT
TTTTTGCACAACATGGGGGATCATGTAACTCGCCTTGATCGTTGGGAACCGGAGCTGAATGAAGCCATAC
CAAACGACGAGCGTGACACCACGATGCCTGTAGCAATGGCAACAACGTTGCGCAAACTATTAACTGGCGA
ACTACTTACTCTAGCTTCCCGGCAACAATTAATAGACTGGATGGAGGCGGATAAAGTTGCAGGACCACTT
CTGCGCTCGGCCCTTCCGGCTGGCTGGTTTATTGCTGATAAATCTGGAGCCGGTGAGCGTGGGTCTCGCG
GTATCATTGCAGCACTGGGGCCAGATGGTAAGCCCTCCCGTATCGTAGTTATCTACACGACGGGGAGTCA
GGCAACTATGGATGAACGAAATAGACAGATCGCTGAGATAGGTGCCTCACTGATTAAGCATTGGTAACTG
TCAGACCAAGTTTACTCATATATACTTTAGATTGATTTAAAACTTCATTTTTAATTTAAAAGGATCTAGG
TGAAGATCCTTTTTGATAATCTCATGACCAAAATCCCTTAACGTGAGTTTTCGTTCCACTGAGCGTCAGA
CCCCGTAGAAAAGATCAAAGGATCTTCTTGAGATCCTTTTTTTCTGCGCGTAATCTGCTGCTTGCAAACA
AAAAAACCACCGCTACCAGCGGTGGTTTGTTTGCCGGATCAAGAGCTACCAACTCTTTTTCCGAAGGTAA
CTGGCTTCAGCAGAGCGCAGATACCAAATACTGTTCTTCTAGTGTAGCCGTAGTTAGGCCACCACTTCAA
GAACTCTGTAGCACCGCCTACATACCTCGCTCTGCTAATCCTGTTACCAGTGGCTGCTGCCAGTGGCGAT
AAGTCGTGTCTTACCGGGTTGGACTCAAGACGATAGTTACCGGATAAGGCGCAGCGGTCGGGCTGAACGG
GGGGTTCGTGCACACAGCCCAGCTTGGAGCGAACGACCTACACCGAACTGAGATACCTACAGCGTGAGCT
ATGAGAAAGCGCCACGCTTCCCGAAGGGAGAAAGGCGGACAGGTATCCGGTAAGCGGCAGGGTCGGAACA
GGAGAGCGCACGAGGGAGCTTCCAGGGGGAAACGCCTGGTATCTTTATAGTCCTGTCGGGTTTCGCCACC
TCTGACTTGAGCGTCGATTTTTGTGATGCTCGTCAGGGGGGCGGAGCCTATGGAAAAACGCCAGCAACGC
GGCCTTTTTACGGTTCCTGGCCTTTTGCTGGCCTTTTGCTCACATGTTCTTTCCTGCGTTATCCCCTGAT
TCTGTGGATAACCGTATTACCGCCTTTGAGTGAGCTGATACCGCTCGCCGCAGCCGAACGACCGAGCGCA
GCGAGTCAGTGAGCGAGGAAGCGGAAGAGCGCCCAATACGCAAACCGCCTCTCCCCGCGCGTTGGCCGAT
TCATTAATGCAGCTGGCACGACAGGTTTCCCGACTGGAAAGCGGGCAGTGAGCGCAACGCAATTAATGTG
AGTTAGCTCACTCATTAGGCACCCCAGGCTTTACACTTTATGCTTCCGGCTCGTATGTTGTGTGGAATTG
TGAGCGGATAACAATTTCACACAGGAAACAGCTATGACCATGATTACGCCAAGCGCGCAATTAACCCTCA
CTAAAGGGAACAAAAGCTGGAGCTGCAAGC
