>Addgene plasmid #141482 | TFORF0023 | depositor partial sequence | sequence record 276583 | Insert
ACCGCCACCATGTCCTACCCGCAGGGCTACCTGTACCAGGCGCCCGGCTCGCTGGCGCTCTACTCGTGCC
CGGCCTACGGCGCGTCGGCTTTGGCGGCTCCGCGCAGCGAGGAGCTGGCGCGCTCGGCGTCGGGCTCGGC
GTTCAGCCCCTACCCGGGCTCGGCGGCCTTCACGGCGCAGGCGGCCACCGGCTTCGGGAGCCCGCTGCAG
TACTCGGCCGACGCCGCCGCCGCCGCCGCCGGCTTCCCGTCCTACATGGGCGCACCCTACGACGCGCACA
CCACCGGCATGACCGGCGCCATCAGCTACCACCCGTACGGCAGCGCGGCCTACCCGTACCAGCTCAACGA
CCCCGCGTACCGCAAGAACGCCACGCGGGACGCCACGGCCACTCTCAAGGCCTGGCTCAACGAGCACCGC
AAGAACCCCTACCCCACCAAGGGCGAGAAGATCATGCTAGCCATCATCACCAAGATGACCCTCACCCAGG
TCTCCACCTGGTTCGCCAACGCGCGCCGGCGCCTCAAGAAGGAGAACAAGATGACCTGGGCCCCGAGAAA
CAAAAGCGAAGATGAGGACGAGGACGAGGGCGACGCTACCAGAAGCAAGGACGAGAGTCCCGACAAGGCG
CAGGAGGGCACGGAGACCTCGGCAGAGGACGAAGGGATCAGCCTGCACGTGGACTCGCTCACGGATCACT
CGTGCTCGGCCGAGTCGGACGGGGAGAAGCTTCCGTGCCGCGCCGGGGACCCCCTGTGCGAATCGGGCTC
GGAGTGCAAGGACAAGTATGACGACCTGGAGGACGACGAGGACGACGACGAGGAGGGCGAGCGGGGCCTG
GCGCCGCCCAAGCCCGTGACCTCGTCGCCGCTTACCGGCTTGGAGGCGCCGCTGCTGAGCCCCCCGCCCG
AGGCCGCGCCCCGCGGTGGCCGCAAGACGCCCCAGGGCAGCCGGACGTCTCCGGGCGCGCCGCCCCCCGC
CAGCAAGCCCAAGCTGTGGTCGCTGGCCGAGATCGCCACGTCGGACCTCAAGCAGCCGAGCCTGGGCCCG
GGCTGCGGGCCACCGGGGCTGCCCGCGGCCGCCGCGCCGGCCTCAACCGGGGCACCGCCAGGAGGCTCGC
CCTACCCTGCCTCGCCGCTGCTGGGCCGCCCCCTCTACTACACGTCGCCCTTCTACGGCAACTACACAAA
CTACGGGAACTTGAACGCGGCGCTGCAGGGCCAGGGTCTCCTGCGGTACAACTCTGCGGCCGCGGCCCCC
GGCGAGGCCCTGCACACCGCGCCAAAGGCGGCCAGCGACGCGGGCAAGGCGGGCGCGCACCCGCTCGAGT
CCCACTACCGGTCCCCGGGCGGCGGCTACGAGCCCAAGAAAGATGCCAGCGAGGGCTGCACCGTGGTTGG
CGGGGGCGTCCAGCCCTACCTATAGTAATGAACTAGTCCGTAACTTGAAAGTATTTCGATTTCTTGGCTT
TATATATCTTGTGGAAAGGACGACTATTGAAGCAGGCAATAGCTCTT
