>Addgene plasmid #141482 | TFORF0023 | depositor partial sequence | sequence record 276584 | Barcode
CTATTGAAGCAGGCAATAGCTCTT
