>Addgene plasmid #141482 | TFORF0023 | addgene partial sequence | sequence record 319861 | WPRE-R 5'-CATAGCGTAAAAGGAGCAACA-3'
AATAGTCGTCCTTTCCACAAGATATATAAAGCCAAGAAATCGAAATACTTTCAAGTTACGGACTAGTTCA
TTACTATAGGTAGGGCTGGACGCCCCCGCCAACCACGGTGCAGCCCTCGCTGGCATCTTTCTTGGGCTCG
TAGCCGCCGCCCGGGGACCGGTAGTGGGACTCGAGCGGGTGCGCGCCCGCCTTGCCCGCGTCGCTGGCCG
CCTTTGGCGCGGTGTGCAGGGCCTCGCCGGGGGCCGCGGCCGCAGAGTTGTACCGCAGGAGACCCTGGCC
CTGCAGCGCCGCGTTCAAGTTCCCGTAGTTTGTGTAGTTGCCGTAGAAGGGCGACGTGTAGTAGAGGGGG
CGGCCCAGCAGCGGCGAGGCAGGGTAGGGCGAGCCTCCTGGCGGTGCCCCGGTTGAGGCCGGCGCGGCGG
CCGCGGGCAGCCCCGGTGGCCCGCAGCCCGGGCCCA
